Addgene plasmid #14885: Lentiviral-FOP-dGFP-reporter
Depositing lab: Tannishtha Reya. Depositing organization: Duke University. Publication: A role for Wnt signalling in self-renewal of haematopoietic stem cells. Reya T, Duncan AW, Ailles L, Domen J, Scherer DC, Willert K, Hintz L, Nusse R, Weissman IL. Nature. 2003 May 22. 423(6938):409-14. 10.1038/nature01593 PubMed 12717450.
Backbone
  Vector backbone: pRRL.sin-18.ppt
  Backbone size w/o insert (bp): 7000
  Vector type: Mammalian Expression, Lentiviral
Growth in bacteria
  Bacterial resistance: Ampicillin, 100 μg/mL
  Growth temperature: 37°C
  Growth strain: Stbl3
  Copy number: High Copy
Gene/Insert
  Gene/Insert name: mutant LEF-1/TCF-responsive promoter (alt name: beta catenin reporter)
  Insert size (bp): 100
  Mutation: mutant TCF/LEF binding sites
  Entrez Gene: Ctnnb1 (a.k.a. Bfc, Catnb, Mesc)
  Tag / fusion protein: d2 eGFP (C terminal on backbone)
  Cloning method: Restriction Enzyme
  Sequencing primers: 5′ n/a
Terms and licenses: Academic/Nonprofit Terms; Industry Terms: Not Available to Industry
Depositor comments: d2-eGFP gene (destabilized, half-life of 2 h; Clontech) was cloned downstream of a mutant LEF-1/TCF-responsive promoter, containing three mutant LEF-1/TCF binding motifs and a TATA box. This cassette was then cloned into a self-inactivating lentiviral vector plasmid. The author's map is for the wild-type version of this plasmid, Lentiviral-TOP-dGFP-reporter.
How to cite: Lentiviral-FOP-dGFP-reporter was a gift from Tannishtha Reya (Addgene plasmid # 14885 ; http://n2t.net/addgene:14885 ; RRID:Addgene_14885)
