[The description below was written by a language model from this plasmid's Addgene catalogue record and pLannotate feature annotations shown in this document.]
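Description:
Lentiviral-FOP-dGFP-reporter is a self-inactivating HIV-1-based lentiviral transfer plasmid built on the pRRL.sin-18.ppt backbone, serving as the mutant-site negative control for a Wnt/β-catenin transcriptional reporter. It is maintained in E. coli through a high-copy ColE1/pUC-type origin with ampicillin selection (AmpR), and the backbone also carries an f1 origin, an SV40 origin, and remnants of a lac/lacZα cloning region flanked by T7 and T3 promoters. The sequenced record is about 6.9 kb.

The viral genome is transcribed in packaging cells from an RSV promoter fused to a truncated 5' LTR, which makes genomic RNA production Tat-independent. It is followed by the Ψ packaging signal with a gag fragment and the Rev response element for nuclear export of the unspliced RNA. The ΔU3 3' LTR removes viral enhancer/promoter activity after integration, so reporter expression depends on the internal promoter rather than on LTR-driven transcription. That internal cassette consists of three mutated LEF-1/TCF binding motifs upstream of a TATA box (annotated as a minimal promoter fragment) driving d2EGFP. This is EGFP destabilized by fusion to a mouse ornithine decarboxylase degradation domain, giving a half-life of roughly two hours so that fluorescence tracks current rather than accumulated promoter activity. A WPRE downstream enhances transcript expression, and an SV40 poly(A) signal lies beyond the 3' LTR.

Because the TCF/LEF sites are mutated, β-catenin/TCF complexes should not activate this promoter. The construct therefore reports background, non-specific GFP signal for comparison with the wild-type TOP-dGFP version in transduced mammalian cells. The depositor notes that the supplied author's map depicts that wild-type plasmid rather than this one.
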