Features (pLannotate 1.2.2; 25 found; start..end, strand, type, name):
    182..770     -  rep_origin     ori: high-copy-number ColE1/pMB1/pBR322/pUC origin of replication
    941..1801    -  CDS            AmpR: β-lactamase; bla; confers resistance to ampicillin, carbenicillin, and related antibiotics
   1802..1906    -  promoter       AmpR promoter: bla
   1959..2387    -  rep_origin     f1 ori (sequence partly withheld): f1 bacteriophage origin of replication; arrow indicates direction of (+) strand synthesis
   2392..2547    -  CDS            lacZα (fragment): LacZα fragment of β-galactosidase; lacZ fragment
   2555..2573    +  promoter       T7 promoter: promoter for bacteriophage T7 RNA polymerase
   2594..2729    -  rep_origin     SV40 ori: SV40 origin of replication
   2769..2890    -  polyA_signal   SV40 poly(A) signal: SV40 polyadenylation signal
   2962..3195    -  LTR            3' LTR (ΔU3): self-inactivating 3' long terminal repeat (LTR) from HIV-1
   3197..3265    -  CDS            nef (fragment): NEF_HV1Z2 - Experimental evidence at protein level: Swiss-Prot protein existence level 1. Extracellular Nef protein targets CD4(+) T-lymphocytes for apoptosis by interacting with CXCR4 surface receptors. From Human immunodeficiency virus type 1 group M subtype D (isolate Z2/CDC-Z34) (HIV-1).
   3282..3870    -  misc_feature   WPRE: woodchuck hepatitis virus posttranscriptional regulatory element
   3891..4736    -  CDS            d2EGFP: EGFP destabilized by fusion to residues 422-461 of mouse ornithine decarboxylase, giving an in vivo half-life of ~2 hours mammalian codon-optimized
   4825..4842    -  promoter       minP (fragment): minimal TATA-box promoter with low basal activity
   4883..4901    +  misc_feature   MCS (fragment): pUC18/19 multiple cloning site
   4923..4953    -  CDS            Rev (fragment): human immunodeficiency virus 1 (HIV-1) Rev protein; rev; enhances nuclear export of unspliced and incompletely spliced viral mRNAs
   5330..5563    -  misc_feature   RRE: The Rev response element (RRE) of HIV-1 allows for Rev-dependent mRNA export from the nucleus to the cytoplasm.
   5709..6072    -  CDS            HIV-1 gag (fragment): gag protein from human immunodeficiency virus 1; gag
   6056..6181    -  misc_feature   HIV-1 Ψ: packaging signal of human immunodeficiency virus type 1
   6228..6408    -  LTR            5' LTR (truncated): truncated 5' long terminal repeat (LTR) from HIV-1
   6409..6635    -  promoter       RSV promoter: Rous sarcoma virus enhancer/promoter
   6663..6681    -  promoter       T3 promoter: promoter for bacteriophage T3 RNA polymerase
   6726..6742    -  protein_bind   lac operator: The lac repressor binds to the lac operator to inhibit transcription in E. coli. This inhibition can be relieved by adding lactose or isopropyl-β-D-thiogalactopyranoside (IPTG). lac repressor encoded by lacI
   6750..6780    -  promoter       lac promoter: promoter for the E. coli lac operon
   6795..6816    -  protein_bind   CAP binding site: CAP binding activates transcription in the presence of cAMP. E. coli catabolite activator protein
   6829..6921    -  CDS            lacI (fragment): lac repressor; lacI; The lac repressor binds to the lac operator to inhibit transcription in E. coli. This inhibition can be relieved by adding lactose or isopropyl-β-D-thiogalactopyranoside (IPTG).
>Addgene plasmid #14885 | Lentiviral-FOP-dGFP-reporter | addgene full sequence | sequence record 395416 | Addgene NGS Result
CTTCCGCTTCCTCGCTCACTGACTCGCTGCGCTCGGTCGTTCGGCTGCGGCGAGCGGTATCAGCTCACTC
AAAGGCGGTAATACGGTTATCCACAGAATCAGGGGATAACGCAGGAAAGAACATGTGAGCAAAAGGCCAG
CAAAAGGCCAGGAACCGTAAAAAGGCCGCGTTGCTGGCGTTTTTCCATAGGCTCCGCCCCCCTGACGAGC
ATCACAAAAATCGACGCTCAAGTCAGAGGTGGCGAAACCCGACAGGACTATAAAGATACCAGGCGTTTCC
CCCTGGAAGCTCCCTCGTGCGCTCTCCTGTTCCGACCCTGCCGCTTACCGGATACCTGTCCGCCTTTCTC
CCTTCGGGAAGCGTGGCGCTTTCTCATAGCTCACGCTGTAGGTATCTCAGTTCGGTGTAGGTCGTTCGCT
CCAAGCTGGGCTGTGTGCACGAACCCCCCGTTCAGCCCGACCGCTGCGCCTTATCCGGTAACTATCGTCT
TGAGTCCAACCCGGTAAGACACGACTTATCGCCACTGGCAGCAGCCACTGGTAACAGGATTAGCAGAGCG
AGGTATGTAGGCGGTGCTACAGAGTTCTTGAAGTGGTGGCCTAACTACGGCTACACTAGAAGAACAGTAT
TTGGTATCTGCGCTCTGCTGAAGCCAGTTACCTTCGGAAAAAGAGTTGGTAGCTCTTGATCCGGCAAACA
AACCACCGCTGGTAGCGGTGGTTTTTTTGTTTGCAAGCAGCAGATTACGCGCAGAAAAAAAGGATCTCAA
GAAGATCCTTTGATCTTTTCTACGGGGTCTGACGCTCAGTGGAACGAAAACTCACGTTAAGGGATTTTGG
TCATGAGATTATCAAAAAGGATCTTCACCTAGATCCTTTTAAATTAAAAATGAAGTTTTAAATCAATCTA
AAGTATATATGAGTAAACTTGGTCTGACAGTTACCAATGCTTAATCAGTGAGGCACCTATCTCAGCGATC
TGTCTATTTCGTTCATCCATAGTTGCCTGACTCCCCGTCGTGTAGATAACTACGATACGGGAGGGCTTAC
CATCTGGCCCCAGTGCTGCAATGATACCGCGAGACCCACGCTCACCGGCTCCAGATTTATCAGCAATAAA
CCAGCCAGCCGGAAGGGCCGAGCGCAGAAGTGGTCCTGCAACTTTATCCGCCTCCATCCAGTCTATTAAT
TGTTGCCGGGAAGCTAGAGTAAGTAGTTCGCCAGTTAATAGTTTGCGCAACGTTGTTGCCATTGCTACAG
GCATCGTGGTGTCACGCTCGTCGTTTGGTATGGCTTCATTCAGCTCCGGTTCCCAACGATCAAGGCGAGT
TACATGATCCCCCATGTTGTGCAAAAAAGCGGTTAGCTCCTTCGGTCCTCCGATCGTTGTCAGAAGTAAG
TTGGCCGCAGTGTTATCACTCATGGTTATGGCAGCACTGCATAATTCTCTTACTGTCATGCCATCCGTAA
GATGCTTTTCTGTGACTGGTGAGTACTCAACCAAGTCATTCTGAGAATAGTGTATGCGGCGACCGAGTTG
CTCTTGCCCGGCGTCAATACGGGATAATACCGCGCCACATAGCAGAACTTTAAAAGTGCTCATCATTGGA
AAACGTTCTTCGGGGCGAAAACTCTCAAGGATCTTACCGCTGTTGAGATCCAGTTCGATGTAACCCACTC
GTGCACCCAACTGATCTTCAGCATCTTTTACTTTCACCAGCGTTTCTGGGTGAGCAAAAACAGGAAGGCA
AAATGCCGCAAAAAAGGGAATAAGGGCGACACGGAAATGTTGAATACTCATACTCTTCCTTTTTCAATAT
TATTGAAGCATTTATCAGGGTTATTGTCTCATGAGCGGATACATATTTGAATGTATTTAGAAAAATAAAC
AAATAGGGGTTCCGCGCACATTTCCCCGAAAAGTGCCACCTAAATTGTAAGCGTTAATATTTTGTTAAAA
TTCGCGTTAAATTTTTGTTAAATCAGCTCATTTTTTAACCAATAGGCCGAAATCGGCAAAATCCCTTATA
AATCAAAAGAATAGACCGAGATAGGGT
[37 nt withheld, positions 2058-2094]
AAAGAACGTGGACTCCAACGTCAAAGG
[49 nt withheld, positions 2122-2170]
T
[91 nt withheld, positions 2172-2262]
G
[124 nt withheld, positions 2264-2387]
CCCATTCGCCATTCAGGCTGCGCAACTGTTGGGAAGGGCGATCGGTGCGGGCCTCTTCGCTATTACGCCA
GCTGGCGAAAGGGGGATGTGCTGCAAGGCGATTAAGTTGGGTAACGCCAGGGTTTTCCCAGTCACGACGT
TGTAAAACGACGGCCAGTGAGCGCGCGTAATACGACTCACTATAGGGCGAATTGGGTACGTCCCTAGGCC
TCCAAAAAAGCCTCCTCACTACTTCTGGAATAGCTCAGAGGCCGAGGCGGCCTCGGCCTCTGCATAAATA
AAAAAAATTAGTCAGCCATGGGGCGGAGAATGGGCGGAACTGGGCGGAGTTAGGGGCGGGATGGGCGGAG
TTAGGGGCGGGATAGCTAGAGCCAGACATGATAAGATACATTGATGAGTTTGGACAAACCACAACTAGAA
TGCAGTGAAAAAAATGCTTTATTTGTGAAATTTGTGATGCTATTGCTTTATTTGTAACCATTATAAGCTG
CAATAAACAAGTTCCTCTCACTCTCTGATATTCATTTCTTTGCAAGTTATAAATACTGAATAATAAGATG
ACATGAACTACTACTGCTAGAGATTTTCCACACTGACTAAAAGGGTCTGAGGGATCTCTAGTTACCAGAG
TCACACAACAGACGGGCACACACTACTTGAAGCACTCAAGGCAAGCTTTATTGAGGCTTAAGCAGTGGGT
TCCCTAGTTAGCCAGAGAGCTCCCAGGCTCAGATCTGGTCTAACCAGAGAGACCCAGTACAAGCAAAAAG
CAGATCTTGTCTTCGTTGGGAGTGAATTAGCCCTTCCAGTCCCCCCTTTTCTTTTAAAAAGTGGCTAAGA
TCTACAGCTGCCTTGTAAGTCATTGGTCTTAAAGGTACCGAGCTCGAATTCCAGGCGGGGAGGCGGCCCA
AAGGGAGATCCGACTCGTCTGAGGGCGAAGGCGAAGACGCGGAAGAGGCCGCAGAGCCGGCAGCAGGCCG
CGGGAAGGAAGGTCCGCTGGATTGAGGGCCGAAGGGACGTAGCAGAAGGACGTCCCGCGCAGAATCCAGG
TGGCAACACAGGCGAGCAGCCATGGAAAGGACGTCAGCTTCCCCGACAACACCACGGAATTGTCAGTGCC
CAACAGCCGAGCCCCTGTCCAGCAGCGGGCAAGGCAGGCGGCGATGAGTTCCGCCGTGGCAATAGGGAGG
GGGAAAGCGAAAGTCCCGGAAAGGAGCTGACAGGTGGTGGCAATGCCCCAACCAGTGGGGGTTGCGTCAG
CAAACACAGTGCACACCACGCCACGTTGCCTGACAACGGGCCACAACTCCTCATAAAGAGACAGCAACCA
GGATTTATACAAGGAGGAGAAAATGAAAGCCATACGGGAAGCAATAGCATGATACAAAGGCATTAAAGCA
GCGTATCCACATAGCGTAAAAGGAGCAACATAGTTAAGAATACCAGTCAATCTTTCACAAATTTTGTAAT
CCAGAGGTTGATTGTCGACCTGCAGGCGGCCGCCTACACATTGATCCTAGCAGAAGCACAGGCTGCAGGG
TGACGGTCCATCCCGCTCTCCTGGGCACAAGACATGGGCAGCGTGCCATCATCCTGCTCCTCCACCTCCG
GCGGGAAGCCATGGCTAAGCTTCTTGTACAGCTCGTCCATGCCGAGAGTGATCCCGGCGGCGGTCACGAA
CTCCAGCAGGACCATGTGATCGCGCTTCTCGTTGGGGTCTTTGCTCAGGGCGGACTGGGTGCTCAGGTAG
TGGTTGTCGGGCAGCAGCACGGGGCCGTCGCCGATGGGGGTGTTCTGCTGGTAGTGGTCGGCGAGCTGCA
CGCTGCCGTCCTCGATGTTGTGGCGGATCTTGAAGTTCACCTTGATGCCGTTCTTCTGCTTGTCGGCCAT
GATATAGACGTTGTGGCTGTTGTAGTTGTACTCCAGCTTGTGCCCCAGGATGTTGCCGTCCTCCTTGAAG
TCGATGCCCTTCAGCTCGATGCGGTTCACCAGGGTGTCGCCCTCGAACTTCACCTCGGCGCGGGTCTTGT
AGTTGCCGTCGTCCTTGAAGAAGATGGTGCGCTCCTGGACGTAGCCTTCGGGCATGGCGGACTTGAAGAA
GTCGTGCTGCTTCATGTGGTCGGGGTAGCGGCTGAAGCACTGCACGCCGTAGGTCAGGGTGGTCACGAGG
GTGGGCCAGGGCACGGGCAGCTTGCCGGTGGTGCAGATGAACTTCAGGGTCAGCTTGCCGTAGGTGGCAT
CGCCCTCGCCCTCGCCGGACACGCTGAACTTGTGGCCGTTTACGTCGCCGTCCAGCTCGACCAGGATGGG
CACCACCCCGGTGAACAGCTCCTCGCCCTTGCTCACCATGGTGGCGACCGGTGGATCATCCCATGGTGGC
TTTACCAACAGTACCGGAATGCCAAGCTTACTTAGATCGCAGATCTCGAGTACCGGATCCATTATATACC
CTCTAGACCTTTGGCCTTACCCCCTTTGGCCTTACCCCCTTTGGCCCTGCAGGCATGCAAGCTTCAGCTG
CTCGAGCCCGGGCTATGTCGGGTCCCCTCGGGGTTGGGAGGTGGGTCTGAAACGATAATGGTGAATATCC
CTGCCTAACTCTATTCACTATAGAAAGTACAGCAAAAACTATTCTTAAACCTACCAAGCCTCCTACTATC
ATTATGAATAATTTTATATACCACAGCCAATTTGTTATGTTAAACCAATTCCACAAACTTGCCCATTTAT
CTAATTCCAATAATTCTTGTTCATTCTTTTCTTGCTGGTTTTGCGATTCTTCAATTAAGGAGTGTATTAA
GCTTGTGTAATTGTTAATTTCTCTGTCCCACTCCATCCAGGTCGTGTGATTCCAAATCTGTTCCAGAGAT
TTATTACTCCAACTAGCATTCCAAGGCACAGCAGTGGTGCAAATGAGTTTTCCAGAGCAACCCCAAATCC
CCAGGAGCTGTTGATCCTTTAGGTATCTTTCCACAGCCAGGATTCTTGCCTGGAGCTGCTTGATGCCCCA
GACTGTGAGTTGCAACAGATGCTGTTGCGCCTCAATAGCCCTCAGCAAATTGTTCTGCTGCTGCACTATA
CCAGACAATAATTGTCTGGCCTGTACCGTCAGCGTCATTGACGCTGCGCCCATAGTGCTTCCTGCTGCTC
CCAAGAACCCAAGGAACAAAGCTCCTATTCCCACTGCTCTTTTTTCTCTCTGCACCACTCTTCTCTTTGC
CTTGGTGGGTGCTACTCCTAATGGTTCAATTTTTACTACTTTATATTTATATAATTCACTTCTCCAATTG
TCCCTCATATCTCCTCCTCCAGGTCTGAAGATCAGCGGCCGCTTGCTGTGCGGTGGTCTTACTTTTGTTT
TGCTCTTCCTCTATCTTGTCTAAAGCTTCCTTGGTGTCTTTTATCTCTATCCTTTGATGCACACAATAGA
GGGTTGCTACTGTATTATATAATGATCTAAGTTCTTCTGATCCTGTCTGAAGGGATGGTTGTAGCTGTCC
CAGTATTTGTCTACAGCCTTCTGATGTTTCTAACAGGCCAGGATTAACTGCGAATCGTTCTAGCTCCCTG
CTTGCCCATACTATATGTTTTAATTTATATTTTTTCTTTCCCCCTGGCCTTAACCGAATTTTTTCCCATC
GCGATCTAATTCTCCCCCGCTTAATACTGACGCTCTCGCACCCATCTCTCTCCTTCTAGCCTCCGCTAGT
CAAAATTTTTGGCGTACTCACCAGTCGCCGCCCCTCGCCTCTTGCCGTGCGCGCTTCAGCAAGCCGAGTC
CTGCGTCGAGAGAGCTCCTCTGGTTTCCCTTTCGCTTTCAAGTCCCTGTTCGGGCGCCACTGCTAGAGAT
TTTCCACACTGACTAAAAGGGTCTGAGGGATCTCTAGTTACCAGAGTCACACAACAGACGGGCACACACT
ACTTGAAGCACTCAAGGCAAGCTTTATTGAGGCTTAAGCAGTGGGTTCCCTAGTTAGCCAGAGAGCTCCC
AGGCTCAGATCTGGTCTAACCAGAGAGACCCGTTTATGTATCGAGCTAGGCACTTAAATACAATATCTCT
GCAATGCGGCAATTCAGTGGTTCGTCCAATCCATGTCAGACCCGTCTGTTGCCTTCCTAATAAGGCACGA
TCGTACCACCTTACTTCCACCAATCGGCATGCACGGTGCTTTTTCTCTCCTTGTAAGGCATGTTGCTAAC
TCATCGTTACCATGTTGCAAGACTACAAGAGTATTGCATAAGACTACATTAAGCTTGCAGCTCCAGCTTT
TGTTCCCTTTAGTGAGGGTTAATTGCGCGCTTGGCGTAATCATGGTCATAGCTGTTTCCTGTGTGAAATT
GTTATCCGCTCACAATTCCACACAACATACGAGCCGGAAGCATAAAGTGTAAAGCCTGGGGTGCCTAATG
AGTGAGCTAACTCACATTAATTGCGTTGCGCTCACTGCCCGCTTTCCAGTCGGGAAACCTGTCGTGCCAG
CTGCATTAATGAATCGGCCAACGCGCGGGGAGAGGCGGTTTGCGTATTGGGCGCT
