>Addgene plasmid #14885 | Lentiviral-FOP-dGFP-reporter | addgene partial sequence | sequence record 53629 | Top_Fop 5'-TCACCATTATCGTTTCAGAC-3'
AATGCCGGGCTCGAGCAGCTGAAGCTTGCATGCCTGCAGGGCCAAAGGGGGTAAGGCCAAAGGGGGTAAG
GCCAAAGGTCTAGAGGGTATATAATGGATCCGGTACTCGAGATCTGCGATCTAAGTAAGCTTGGCATTCC
GGTACTGTTGGTAAAGCCACCATGGGATGATCCACCGGTCGCCACCATGGTGAGCAAGGGCGAGGAGCTG
TTCACCGGGGTGGTGCCCATCCTGGTCGAGCTGGACGGCGACGTAAACGGCCACAAGTTCAGCGTGTCCG
GCGAGGGCGAGGGCGATGCCACCTACGGCAAGCTGACCCTGAAGTTCATCTGCACCACCGGCAAGCTGCC
CGTGCCCTGGCCCACCCTCGTGACCACCCTGACCTACGGCGTGCAGTGCTTCAGCCGCTACCCCGACCAC
ATGAAGCAGCACGACTTCTTCAAGTCCGCCATGCCCGAAGGCTACGTCCAGGAGCGCACCATCTTCTTCA
AGGACGACGGCAACTACAAGACCCGCGCCGAGGTGAAGTTCGAGGGCGACACCCTGGTGAACCGCATCGA
GCTGAAGGGCATCGACTTCAAGGAGGACGGCAACATCCTGGGGCACAAGCTGGAGTACAACTACAACAGC
CACAACGTCTATATCATGGCCGACAAGCAGAAGAACGGCATCAAGGTGAACTTCAAGATCCGCCACAACA
TCGAGGACGGCAGCGTGCAGCTCGCCGACCACTACCAGCAGAACACCCCCATCGGCGACGGCCCCGTGCT
GCTGCCCGACAACCACTACCTGAGCACCCAGTCCGCCCTGAGCAAAGACCCCAACGAGAAGCGCGATCAC
ATGGTCCTGCTGGAGTTCGTGACCGCCGCCGGGATCACTCTCGGCATGGACGAGCTGTACAAGAAGCTTA
GCCATGGCTTTCCCGCCGGGAGGTGG
