>Addgene plasmid #14885 | Lentiviral-FOP-dGFP-reporter | addgene partial sequence | sequence record 53630 | EGFP-N 5'-CGTCGCCGTCCAGCTCGACCAG-3'
GCTCCTCGCCCTTGCTCACCATGGTGGCGACCGGTGGATCATCCCATGGTGGCTTTACCAACAGTACCGG
AATGCCAAGCTTACTTAGATCGCAGATCTCGAGTACCGGATCCATTATATACCCTCTAGACCTTTGGCCT
TACCCCCTTTGGCCTTACCCCCTTTGGCCCTGCAGGCATGCAAGCTTCAGCTGCTCGAGCCCGGGCTATG
TCGGGTCCCCTCGGGGTTGGGAGGTGGGTCTGAAACGATAATGGTGAATATCCCTGCCTAACTCTATTCA
CTATAGAAAGTACAGCAAAAACTATTCTTAAACCTACCAAGCCTCCTACTATCATTATGAATAATTTTAT
ATACCACAGCCAATTTGTTATGTTAAACCAATTCCACAAACTTGCCCATTTATCTAATTCCAATAATTCT
TGTTCATTCTTTTCTTGCTGGTTTTGCGATTCTTCAATTAAGGAGTGTATTAAGCTTGTGTAATTGTTAA
TTTCTCTGTCCCACTCCATCCAGGTCGTGTGATTCCAAATCTGTTCCAGAGATTTATTACTCCAACTAGC
ATTCCAAGGCACAGCAGTGGTGCAAATGAGTTTTCCAGAGCAACCCCAAATCCCCAGGAGCTGTTGATCC
TTTAGGTATCTTTCCACAGCCAGGATTCTTGCCTGGAGCTGCTTGATGCCCCAGACTGTGAGTTGCAACA
GATGCTGTTGCGCCTCAATAGCCCTCAGCAAATTGTTCTGCTGCTGCACTATACCAGACAATAATTGTCT
GGCCTGTACCGTCAGCGTCATTGACGCTGCGCCCATAGTGCTTCCTGCTGCTCCCAAGAACCCAAGGAAC
AAAGCTCCTATTCCCACTGCTCTTTTTTCTCTCTGCACCACTCTTCTCTTTGCCTTGGTGGGTGCTACTC
CTAATGG
